Addgene plasmid #143120: TFORF1467
Purpose: Lentiviral vector for overexpressing transcription factor ORFs with unique 24-bp barcodes. Barcodes facilitate identification of transcription factors in pooled screens.
Depositing lab: Feng Zhang. Depositing organization: Broad Institute. Publication: A transcription factor atlas of directed differentiation. Joung J, Ma S, Tay T, Geiger-Schuller KR, Kirchgatterer PC, Verdine VK, Guo B, Arias-Garcia MA, Allen WE, Singh A, Kuksenko O, Abudayyeh OO, Gootenberg JS, Fu Z, Macrae RK, Buenrostro JD, Regev A, Zhang F. Cell. 2023 Jan 5;186(1):209-229.e26. doi: 10.1016/j.cell.2022.11.026. PubMed 36608654.
Backbone
  Vector backbone: pLX_TRC317
  Backbone manufacturer: Broad Institute Genetic Perturbation Platform
  Backbone size w/o insert (bp): 8264
  Vector type: Mammalian Expression, Lentiviral
  Selectable markers: Puromycin
Growth in bacteria
  Bacterial resistance: Ampicillin, 100 μg/mL
  Growth temperature: 37°C
  Growth strain: NEB Stable
  Copy number: High Copy
Gene/Insert
  Gene/Insert name: HOXD13
  Species: H. sapiens (human)
  Insert size (bp): 1133
  Entrez Gene: HOXD13 (a.k.a. BDE, BDSD, HOX4I, SPD, SPD1)
  Promoter: EF1a
  Cloning method: Unknown
  Sequencing primers: 5′ GGGTGGAGACTGAAGTTAGGCCAG; 3′ CACATAGCGTAAAAGGAGCAACATAG
Terms and licenses: Academic/Nonprofit Terms; Industry Terms: Not Available to Industry
Depositor comments: NM_000523,ENST00000392539 . The transcription factor ORF portion of this plasmid was synthesized by Genewiz. Please test multiple small colonies in case of plasmid recombination. To make this collection available in a timely manner, a portion of this collection was not fully sequenced by Addgene. If an Addgene verified full plasmid sequence is not available, please contact us prior to placing an order to request the full sequence.
How to cite: TFORF1467 was a gift from Feng Zhang (Addgene plasmid # 143120 ; http://n2t.net/addgene:143120 ; RRID:Addgene_143120)
