[The description below was written by a language model from this plasmid's Addgene catalogue record and pLannotate feature annotations shown in this document.]
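Description:
TFORF1467 is a third-generation-style, self-inactivating lentiviral expression plasmid built on the pLX_TRC317 backbone and carrying the human HOXD13 open reading frame. It belongs to a barcoded transcription factor ORF collection in which each clone has a unique 24-bp barcode, so that the overexpressed factor can be identified in pooled screens. In bacteria it is maintained through a high-copy ColE1/pUC-type origin and selected with ampicillin via the β-lactamase gene. An f1 origin and remnants of a lac/T7/T3 cloning region are also present in the backbone. The depositor notes that the plasmid can recombine, a known tendency of LTR-containing vectors.

The viral genome is transcribed from an RSV promoter fused to a truncated HIV-1 5' LTR, followed by the Ψ packaging signal, a partial gag segment and the RRE for Rev-dependent export. It ends in a ΔU3 3' LTR that inactivates LTR-driven transcription after integration, with an SV40 poly(A) signal downstream. Two cassettes sit within this unit. An SV40 early promoter/origin region drives puromycin N-acetyltransferase for selecting transduced mammalian cells. After a cPPT/CTS element, the constitutive EF-1α promoter drives HOXD13, a homeobox transcription factor involved in positional identity along the anterior-posterior axis. A WPRE downstream of the ORF enhances transcript stability and expression.

The barcode is not annotated in the feature table. The catalogue insert size slightly exceeds the annotated coding region, so the barcode may lie in the flanking sequence between the ORF and the WPRE, where only a short U6-like fragment is called. No epitope tag or reporter is recorded. The construct is intended for producing lentivirus to overexpress HOXD13, alone or in pooled screens such as directed differentiation studies.
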