Features (pLannotate 1.2.2; 31 found; start..end, strand, type, name):
      5..231     +  promoter       RSV promoter: Rous sarcoma virus enhancer/promoter
    232..412     +  LTR            5' LTR (truncated): truncated 5' long terminal repeat (LTR) from HIV-1
    459..584     +  misc_feature   HIV-1 Ψ: packaging signal of human immunodeficiency virus type 1
    568..931     +  CDS            HIV-1 gag (fragment): gag protein from human immunodeficiency virus 1; gag
   1077..1310    +  misc_feature   RRE: The Rev response element (RRE) of HIV-1 allows for Rev-dependent mRNA export from the nucleus to the cytoplasm.
   1687..1713    +  CDS            Rev (fragment): human immunodeficiency virus 1 (HIV-1) Rev protein; rev; enhances nuclear export of unspliced and incompletely spliced viral mRNAs
   1720..1743    +  promoter       SV40 promoter (fragment): SV40 early promoter
   1744..1815    +  promoter       SV40 promoter (fragment): SV40 enhancer and early promoter
   1839..1974    +  rep_origin     SV40 ori: SV40 origin of replication
   2020..2616    +  CDS            PuroR (fragment): puromycin N-acetyltransferase; pac from Streptomyces; confers resistance to puromycin
   2665..2782    +  misc_feature   cPPT/CTS: central polypurine tract and central termination sequence of HIV-1
   2847..2913    +  CDS            small t antigen (fragment): SV40 (simian virus 40) small t antigen
   2920..4098    +  promoter       EF-1α promoter: strong constitutive promoter for human elongation factor EF-1α
   4115..5143    +  CDS            HOXD13: HXD13_HUMAN - Also known as HOX4I. Experimental evidence at protein level: Swiss-Prot protein existence level 1. Sequence-specific transcription factor that binds gene promoters and activates their transcription (PubMed:24789103). Part of a developmental regulatory system that provides cells with specific positional identities on the anterior-posterior axis (By similarity). From Homo sapiens (Human).
   5159..5212    +  promoter       U6 promoter (fragment): RNA polymerase III promoter for human U6 snRNA
   5254..5842    +  misc_feature   WPRE: woodchuck hepatitis virus posttranscriptional regulatory element
   5893..5912    +  misc_feature   cPPT/CTS (fragment): central polypurine tract and central termination sequence of HIV-1
   5914..6147    +  LTR            3' LTR (ΔU3): self-inactivating 3' long terminal repeat (LTR) from HIV-1
   6225..6346    +  polyA_signal   SV40 poly(A) signal: SV40 polyadenylation signal
   6386..6521    +  rep_origin     SV40 ori: SV40 origin of replication
   6542..6560    -  promoter       T7 promoter: promoter for bacteriophage T7 RNA polymerase
   6568..6723    +  CDS            lacZα (fragment): LacZα fragment of β-galactosidase; lacZ fragment
   6728..7156    +  rep_origin     f1 ori (sequence partly withheld): f1 bacteriophage origin of replication; arrow indicates direction of (+) strand synthesis
   7209..7313    +  promoter       AmpR promoter: bla
   7314..8174    +  CDS            AmpR: β-lactamase; bla; confers resistance to ampicillin, carbenicillin, and related antibiotics
   8345..8933    +  rep_origin     ori: high-copy-number ColE1/pMB1/pBR322/pUC origin of replication
   9116..9208    +  CDS            lacI (fragment): lac repressor; lacI; The lac repressor binds to the lac operator to inhibit transcription in E. coli. This inhibition can be relieved by adding lactose or isopropyl-β-D-thiogalactopyranoside (IPTG).
   9221..9242    +  protein_bind   CAP binding site: CAP binding activates transcription in the presence of cAMP. E. coli catabolite activator protein
   9257..9287    +  promoter       lac promoter: promoter for the E. coli lac operon
   9295..9311    +  protein_bind   lac operator: The lac repressor binds to the lac operator to inhibit transcription in E. coli. This inhibition can be relieved by adding lactose or isopropyl-β-D-thiogalactopyranoside (IPTG). lac repressor encoded by lacI
   9356..9374    +  promoter       T3 promoter: promoter for bacteriophage T3 RNA polymerase
>Addgene plasmid #143120 | TFORF1467 | addgene full sequence | sequence record 397834 | Addgene NGS Result
TTAATGTAGTCTTATGCAATACTCTTGTAGTCTTGCAACATGGTAACGATGAGTTAGCAACATGCCTTAC
AAGGAGAGAAAAAGCACCGTGCATGCCGATTGGTGGAAGTAAGGTGGTACGATCGTGCCTTATTAGGAAG
GCAACAGACGGGTCTGACATGGATTGGACGAACCACTGAATTGCCGCATTGCAGAGATATTGTATTTAAG
TGCCTAGCTCGATACATAAACGGGTCTCTCTGGTTAGACCAGATCTGAGCCTGGGAGCTCTCTGGCTAAC
TAGGGAACCCACTGCTTAAGCCTCAATAAAGCTTGCCTTGAGTGCTTCAAGTAGTGTGTGCCCGTCTGTT
GTGTGACTCTGGTAACTAGAGATCCCTCAGACCCTTTTAGTCAGTGTGGAAAATCTCTAGCAGTGGCGCC
CGAACAGGGACTTGAAAGCGAAAGGGAAACCAGAGGAGCTCTCTCGACGCAGGACTCGGCTTGCTGAAGC
GCGCACGGCAAGAGGCGAGGGGCGGCGACTGGTGAGTACGCCAAAAATTTTGACTAGCGGAGGCTAGAAG
GAGAGAGATGGGTGCGAGAGCGTCAGTATTAAGCGGGGGAGAATTAGATCGCGATGGGAAAAAATTCGGT
TAAGGCCAGGGGGAAAGAAAAAATATAAATTAAAACATATAGTATGGGCAAGCAGGGAGCTAGAACGATT
CGCAGTTAATCCTGGCCTGTTAGAAACATCAGAAGGCTGTAGACAAATACTGGGACAGCTACAACCATCC
CTTCAGACAGGATCAGAAGAACTTAGATCATTATATAATACAGTAGCAACCCTCTATTGTGTGCATCAAA
GGATAGAGATAAAAGACACCAAGGAAGCTTTAGACAAGATAGAGGAAGAGCAAAACAAAAGTAAGACCAC
CGCACAGCAAGCGGCCGCTGATCTTCAGACCTGGAGGAGGAGATATGAGGGACAATTGGAGAAGTGAATT
ATATAAATATAAAGTAGTAAAAATTGAACCATTAGGAGTAGCACCCACCAAGGCAAAGAGAAGAGTGGTG
CAGAGAGAAAAAAGAGCAGTGGGAATAGGAGCTTTGTTCCTTGGGTTCTTGGGAGCAGCAGGAAGCACTA
TGGGCGCAGCGTCAATGACGCTGACGGTACAGGCCAGACAATTATTGTCTGGTATAGTGCAGCAGCAGAA
CAATTTGCTGAGGGCTATTGAGGCGCAACAGCATCTGTTGCAACTCACAGTCTGGGGCATCAAGCAGCTC
CAGGCAAGAATCCTGGCTGTGGAAAGATACCTAAAGGATCAACAGCTCCTGGGGATTTGGGGTTGCTCTG
GAAAACTCATTTGCACCACTGCTGTGCCTTGGAATGCTAGTTGGAGTAATAAATCTCTGGAACAGATTTG
GAATCACACGACCTGGATGGAGTGGGACAGAGAAATTAACAATTACACAAGCTTAATACACTCCTTAATT
GAAGAATCGCAAAACCAGCAAGAAAAGAATGAACAAGAATTATTGGAATTAGATAAATGGGCAAGTTTGT
GGAATTGGTTTAACATAACAAATTGGCTGTGGTATATAAAATTATTCATAATGATAGTAGGAGGCTTGGT
AGGTTTAAGAATAGTTTTTGCTGTACTTTCTATAGTGAATAGAGTTAGGCAGGGATATTCACCATTATCG
TTTCAGACCCACCTCCCAACCCCGAGGGGACCCATGCATTGCATCTCAATTAGTCAGCAACCAGGTGTGG
AAAGTCCCCAGGCTCCCCAGCAGGCAGAAGTATGCAAAGCATGCGTCTCAATTAGTCAGCAACCATAGTC
CCGCCCCTAACTCCGCCCATCCCGCCCCTAACTCCGCCCAGTTCCGCCCATTCTCCGCCCCATGGCTGAC
TAATTTTTTTTATTTATGCAGAGGCCGAGGCCGCCTCGGCCTCTGAGCTATTCCAGAAGTAGTGAGGAGG
CTTTTTTGGAGGCCTAGGCTTTTGCAAAAAGCTTTCTAGAGGTACCACCGGAGCTTACCATGACCGAGTA
CAAGCCCACGGTGCGCCTCGCCACCCGCGACGACGTCCCCAGGGCCGTACGCACCCTCGCCGCCGCGTTC
GCCGACTACCCCGCCACGCGCCACACCGTCGATCCGGACCGCCACATCGAGCGGGTCACCGAGCTGCAAG
AACTCTTCCTCACGCGCGTCGGGCTCGACATCGGCAAGGTGTGGGTCGCGGACGACGGCGCCGCCGTGGC
GGTCTGGACCACGCCGGAGAGCGTCGAAGCGGGGGCGGTGTTCGCCGAGATCGGCCCGCGCATGGCCGAG
TTGAGCGGTTCCCGGCTGGCCGCGCAGCAACAGATGGAAGGCCTCCTGGCGCCGCACCGGCCCAAGGAGC
CCGCGTGGTTCCTGGCCACCGTCGGCGTCTCGCCCGACCACCAGGGCAAGGGTCTGGGCAGCGCCGTCGT
GCTCCCCGGAGTGGAGGCGGCCGAGCGCGCCGGGGTGCCCGCCTTCCTGGAGACCTCCGCGCCCCGCAAC
CTCCCCTTCTACGAGCGGCTCGGCTTCACCGTCACCGCCGACGTCGAGGTGCCCGAAGGACCGCGCACCT
GGTGCATGACCCGCAAGCCCGGTGCCAGTTAACGAATTCTAGATCTTGAGACAAATGGCAGTATTCATCC
ACAATTTTAAAAGAAAAGGGGGGATTGGGGGGTACAGTGCAGGGGAAAGAATAGTAGACATAATAGCAAC
AGACATACAAACTAAAGAATTACAAAAACAAATTACAAAAATTCAAAATTTTCGGGTTTATTACAGGGAC
AGCAGAGATCCACTTTGGCGCCGGCTCGAGGCCTGCAGGTGCAAAGATGGATAAAGTTTTAAACAGAGAG
GAATCTTTGCAGCTAATGGACCTTCTAGGTCTTGAAAGGAGTGGGAATTGGCTCCGGTGCCCGTCAGTGG
GCAGAGCGCACATCGCCCACAGTCCCCGAGAAGTTGGGGGGAGGGGTCGGCAATTGAACCGGTGCCTAGA
GAAGGTGGCGCGGGGTAAACTGGGAAAGTGATGTCGTGTACTGGCTCCGCCTTTTTCCCGAGGGTGGGGG
AGAACCGTATATAAGTGCAGTAGTCGCCGTGAACGTTCTTTTTCGCAACGGGTTTGCCGCCAGAACACAG
GTAAGTGCCGTGTGTGGTTCCCGCGGGCCTGGCCTCTTTACGGGTTATGGCCCTTGCGTGCCTTGAATTA
CTTCCACCTGGCTGCAGTACGTGATTCTTGATCCCGAGCTTCGGGTTGGAAGTGGGTGGGAGAGTTCGAG
GCCTTGCGCTTAAGGAGCCCCTTCGCCTCGTGCTTGAGTTGAGGCCTGGCCTGGGCGCTGGGGCCGCCGC
GTGCGAATCTGGTGGCACCTTCGCGCCTGTCTCGCTGCTTTCGATAAGTCTCTAGCCATTTAAAATTTTT
GATGACCTGCTGCGACGCTTTTTTTCTGGCAAGATAGTCTTGTAAATGCGGGCCAAGATCTGCACACTGG
TATTTCGGTTTTTGGGGCCGCGGGCGGCGACGGGGCCCGTGCGTCCCAGCGCACATGTTCGGCGAGGCGG
GGCCTGCGAGCGCGGCCACCGAGAATCGGACGGGGGTAGTCTCAAGCTGGCCGGCCTGCTCTGGTGCCTG
GCCTCGCGCCGCCGTGTATCGCCCCGCCCTGGGCGGCAAGGCTGGCCCGGTCGGCACCAGTTGCGTGAGC
GGAAAGATGGCCGCTTCCCGGCCCTGCTGCAGGGAGCTCAAAATGGAGGACGCGGCGCTCGGGAGAGCGG
GCGGGTGAGTCACCCACACAAAGGAAAAGGGCCTTTCCGTCCTCAGCCGTCGCTTCATGTGACTCCACGG
AGTACCGGGCGCCGTCCAGGCACCTCGATTAGTTCTCGAGCTTTTGGAGTACGTCGTCTTTAGGTTGGGG
GGAGGGGTTTTATGCGATGGAGTTTCCCCACACTGAGTGGGTGGAGACTGAAGTTAGGCCAGCTTGGCAC
TTGATGTAATTCTCCTTGGAATTTGCCCTTTTTGAGTTTGGATCTTGGTTCATTCTCAAGCCTCAGACAG
TGGTTCAAAGTTTTTTTCTTCCATTTCAGGTGTCGTGAGGCTAGCACCGCCACCATGAGCCGCGCCGGGA
GCTGGGACATGGACGGGCTGCGGGCAGACGGCGGGGGCGCCGGTGGCGCCCCGGCCTCTTCCTCCTCCTC
ATCGGTGGCGGCGGCGGCGGCGTCAGGCCAGTGCCGCGGCTTTCTCTCCGCGCCTGTGTTCGCCGGGACG
CATTCGGGGCGGGCGGCGGCGGCGGCAGCGGCGGCTGCGGCGGCGGCGGCGGCAGCCTCCGGCTTTGCGT
ACCCCGGGACCTCTGAGCGCACGGGCTCTTCCTCGTCGTCGTCCTCTTCTGCCGTTGTAGCGGCGCGCCC
GGAGGCTCCCCCAGCCAAAGAGTGCCCAGCACCCACGCCTGCAGCGGCCGCTGCAGCGCCCCCGAGCGCT
CCAGCGCTGGGCTACGGCTACCACTTCGGCAACGGCTACTACAGCTGCCGTATGTCGCACGGCGTGGGCT
TACAGCAGAATGCGCTCAAGTCATCGCCGCACGCCTCGCTGGGAGGCTTTCCCGTGGAGAAGTACATGGA
CGTGTCAGGCCTGGCGAGCAGCAGCGTACCGGCCAACGAGGTGCCAGCGCGAGCCAAGGAGGTATCCTTC
TACCAGGGCTATACGAGCCCTTACCAGCACGTGCCCGGCTATATCGACATGGTGTCCACTTTCGGCTCCG
GGGAGCCTCGGCACGAGGCCTACATCTCCATGGAGGGGTACCAGTCCTGGACGCTGGCTAACGGGTGGAA
CAGCCAGGTGTACTGCACCAAGGACCAGCCACAGGGGTCCCACTTTTGGAAATCTTCCTTTCCAGGGGAT
GTGGCTCTAAATCAGCCGGACATGTGCGTCTACCGAAGAGGGAGGAAGAAGAGAGTGCCTTACACCAAAC
TGCAGCTTAAAGAACTGGAGAACGAGTATGCCATTAACAAATTCATTAACAAGGACAAGCGGCGGCGTAT
CTCGGCTGCTACGAACCTATCTGAGAGACAAGTGACCATTTGGTTTCAGAACCGAAGAGTGAAGGACAAG
AAAATTGTCTCCAAGCTCAAAGATACTGTCTCCTAGTAATGAACTAGTCCGTAACTTGAAAGTATTTCGA
TTTCTTGGCTTTATATATCTTGTGGAAAGGACGATTTCCTCCTCGGTCGCATATATGTACGCGTTAAGTC
GACAATCAACCTCTGGATTACAAAATTTGTGAAAGATTGACTGGTATTCTTAACTATGTTGCTCCTTTTA
CGCTATGTGGATACGCTGCTTTAATGCCTTTGTATCATGCTATTGCTTCCCGTATGGCTTTCATTTTCTC
CTCCTTGTATAAATCCTGGTTGCTGTCTCTTTATGAGGAGTTGTGGCCCGTTGTCAGGCAACGTGGCGTG
GTGTGCACTGTGTTTGCTGACGCAACCCCCACTGGTTGGGGCATTGCCACCACCTGTCAGCTCCTTTCCG
GGACTTTCGCTTTCCCCCTCCCTATTGCCACGGCGGAACTCATCGCCGCCTGCCTTGCCCGCTGCTGGAC
AGGGGCTCGGCTGTTGGGCACTGACAATTCCGTGGTGTTGTCGGGGAAATCATCGTCCTTTCCTTGGCTG
CTCGCCTGTGTTGCCACCTGGATTCTGCGCGGGACGTCCTTCTGCTACGTCCCTTCGGCCCTCAATCCAG
CGGACCTTCCTTCCCGCGGCCTGCTGCCGGCTCTGCGGCCTCTTCCGCGTCTTCGCCTTCGCCCTCAGAC
GAGTCGGATCTCCCTTTGGGCCGCCTCCCCGCGTCGACTTTAAGACCAATGACTTACAAGGCAGCTGTAG
ATCTTAGCCACTTTTTAAAAGAAAAGGGGGGACTGGAAGGGCTAATTCACTCCCAACGAAGACAAGATCT
GCTTTTTGCTTGTACTGGGTCTCTCTGGTTAGACCAGATCTGAGCCTGGGAGCTCTCTGGCTAACTAGGG
AACCCACTGCTTAAGCCTCAATAAAGCTTGCCTTGAGTGCTTCAAGTAGTGTGTGCCCGTCTGTTGTGTG
ACTCTGGTAACTAGAGATCCCTCAGACCCTTTTAGTCAGTGTGGAAAATCTCTAGCAGTACGTATAGTAG
TTCATGTCATCTTATTATTCAGTATTTATAACTTGCAAAGAAATGAATATCAGAGAGTGAGAGGAACTTG
TTTATTGCAGCTTATAATGGTTACAAATAAAGCAATAGCATCACAAATTTCACAAATAAAGCATTTTTTT
CACTGCATTCTAGTTGTGGTTTGTCCAAACTCATCAATGTATCTTATCATGTCTGGCTCTAGCTATCCCG
CCCCTAACTCCGCCCATCCCGCCCCTAACTCCGCCCAGTTCCGCCCATTCTCCGCCCCATGGCTGACTAA
TTTTTTTTATTTATGCAGAGGCCGAGGCCGCCTCGGCCTCTGAGCTATTCCAGAAGTAGTGAGGAGGCTT
TTTTGGAGGCCTAGGGACGTACCCAATTCGCCCTATAGTGAGTCGTATTACGCGCGCTCACTGGCCGTCG
TTTTACAACGTCGTGACTGGGAAAACCCTGGCGTTACCCAACTTAATCGCCTTGCAGCACATCCCCCTTT
CGCCAGCTGGCGTAATAGCGAAGAGGCCCGCACCGATCGCCCTTCCCAACAGTTGCGCAGCCTGAATGGC
GAATGGG
[124 nt withheld, positions 6728-6851]
C
[91 nt withheld, positions 6853-6943]
A
[49 nt withheld, positions 6945-6993]
CCTTTGACGTTGGAGTCCACGTTCTTT
[37 nt withheld, positions 7021-7057]
ACCCTATCTCGGTCTATTCTTTTGATTTATAAGGGATTTTGCCGATTTCGGCCTATTGGTTAAAAAATGA
GCTGATTTAACAAAAATTTAACGCGAATTTTAACAAAATATTAACGCTTACAATTTAGGTGGCACTTTTC
GGGGAAATGTGCGCGGAACCCCTATTTGTTTATTTTTCTAAATACATTCAAATATGTATCCGCTCATGAG
ACAATAACCCTGATAAATGCTTCAATAATATTGAAAAAGGAAGAGTATGAGTATTCAACATTTCCGTGTC
GCCCTTATTCCCTTTTTTGCGGCATTTTGCCTTCCTGTTTTTGCTCACCCAGAAACGCTGGTGAAAGTAA
AAGATGCTGAAGATCAGTTGGGTGCACGAGTGGGTTACATCGAACTGGATCTCAACAGCGGTAAGATCCT
TGAGAGTTTTCGCCCCGAAGAACGTTTTCCAATGATGAGCACTTTTAAAGTTCTGCTATGTGGCGCGGTA
TTATCCCGTATTGACGCCGGGCAAGAGCAACTCGGTCGCCGCATACACTATTCTCAGAATGACTTGGTTG
AGTACTCACCAGTCACAGAAAAGCATCTTACGGATGGCATGACAGTAAGAGAATTATGCAGTGCTGCCAT
AACCATGAGTGATAACACTGCGGCCAACTTACTTCTGACAACGATCGGAGGACCGAAGGAGCTAACCGCT
TTTTTGCACAACATGGGGGATCATGTAACTCGCCTTGATCGTTGGGAACCGGAGCTGAATGAAGCCATAC
CAAACGACGAGCGTGACACCACGATGCCTGTAGCAATGGCAACAACGTTGCGCAAACTATTAACTGGCGA
ACTACTTACTCTAGCTTCCCGGCAACAATTAATAGACTGGATGGAGGCGGATAAAGTTGCAGGACCACTT
CTGCGCTCGGCCCTTCCGGCTGGCTGGTTTATTGCTGATAAATCTGGAGCCGGTGAGCGTGGGTCTCGCG
GTATCATTGCAGCACTGGGGCCAGATGGTAAGCCCTCCCGTATCGTAGTTATCTACACGACGGGGAGTCA
GGCAACTATGGATGAACGAAATAGACAGATCGCTGAGATAGGTGCCTCACTGATTAAGCATTGGTAACTG
TCAGACCAAGTTTACTCATATATACTTTAGATTGATTTAAAACTTCATTTTTAATTTAAAAGGATCTAGG
TGAAGATCCTTTTTGATAATCTCATGACCAAAATCCCTTAACGTGAGTTTTCGTTCCACTGAGCGTCAGA
CCCCGTAGAAAAGATCAAAGGATCTTCTTGAGATCCTTTTTTTCTGCGCGTAATCTGCTGCTTGCAAACA
AAAAAACCACCGCTACCAGCGGTGGTTTGTTTGCCGGATCAAGAGCTACCAACTCTTTTTCCGAAGGTAA
CTGGCTTCAGCAGAGCGCAGATACCAAATACTGTTCTTCTAGTGTAGCCGTAGTTAGGCCACCACTTCAA
GAACTCTGTAGCACCGCCTACATACCTCGCTCTGCTAATCCTGTTACCAGTGGCTGCTGCCAGTGGCGAT
AAGTCGTGTCTTACCGGGTTGGACTCAAGACGATAGTTACCGGATAAGGCGCAGCGGTCGGGCTGAACGG
GGGGTTCGTGCACACAGCCCAGCTTGGAGCGAACGACCTACACCGAACTGAGATACCTACAGCGTGAGCT
ATGAGAAAGCGCCACGCTTCCCGAAGGGAGAAAGGCGGACAGGTATCCGGTAAGCGGCAGGGTCGGAACA
GGAGAGCGCACGAGGGAGCTTCCAGGGGGAAACGCCTGGTATCTTTATAGTCCTGTCGGGTTTCGCCACC
TCTGACTTGAGCGTCGATTTTTGTGATGCTCGTCAGGGGGGCGGAGCCTATGGAAAAACGCCAGCAACGC
GGCCTTTTTACGGTTCCTGGCCTTTTGCTGGCCTTTTGCTCACATGTTCTTTCCTGCGTTATCCCCTGAT
TCTGTGGATAACCGTATTACCGCCTTTGAGTGAGCTGATACCGCTCGCCGCAGCCGAACGACCGAGCGCA
GCGAGTCAGTGAGCGAGGAAGCGGAAGAGCGCCCAATACGCAAACCGCCTCTCCCCGCGCGTTGGCCGAT
TCATTAATGCAGCTGGCACGACAGGTTTCCCGACTGGAAAGCGGGCAGTGAGCGCAACGCAATTAATGTG
AGTTAGCTCACTCATTAGGCACCCCAGGCTTTACACTTTATGCTTCCGGCTCGTATGTTGTGTGGAATTG
TGAGCGGATAACAATTTCACACAGGAAACAGCTATGACCATGATTACGCCAAGCGCGCAATTAACCCTCA
CTAAAGGGAACAAAAGCTGGAGCTGCAAGC
