>Addgene plasmid #143120 | TFORF1467 | depositor partial sequence | sequence record 281498 | Insert
ACCGCCACCATGAGCCGCGCCGGGAGCTGGGACATGGACGGGCTGCGGGCAGACGGCGGGGGCGCCGGTG
GCGCCCCGGCCTCTTCCTCCTCCTCATCGGTGGCGGCGGCGGCGGCGTCAGGCCAGTGCCGCGGCTTTCT
CTCCGCGCCTGTGTTCGCCGGGACGCATTCGGGGCGGGCGGCGGCGGCGGCAGCGGCGGCTGCGGCGGCG
GCGGCGGCAGCCTCCGGCTTTGCGTACCCCGGGACCTCTGAGCGCACGGGCTCTTCCTCGTCGTCGTCCT
CTTCTGCCGTTGTAGCGGCGCGCCCGGAGGCTCCCCCAGCCAAAGAGTGCCCAGCACCCACGCCTGCAGC
GGCCGCTGCAGCGCCCCCGAGCGCTCCAGCGCTGGGCTACGGCTACCACTTCGGCAACGGCTACTACAGC
TGCCGTATGTCGCACGGCGTGGGCTTACAGCAGAATGCGCTCAAGTCATCGCCGCACGCCTCGCTGGGAG
GCTTTCCCGTGGAGAAGTACATGGACGTGTCAGGCCTGGCGAGCAGCAGCGTACCGGCCAACGAGGTGCC
AGCGCGAGCCAAGGAGGTATCCTTCTACCAGGGCTATACGAGCCCTTACCAGCACGTGCCCGGCTATATC
GACATGGTGTCCACTTTCGGCTCCGGGGAGCCTCGGCACGAGGCCTACATCTCCATGGAGGGGTACCAGT
CCTGGACGCTGGCTAACGGGTGGAACAGCCAGGTGTACTGCACCAAGGACCAGCCACAGGGGTCCCACTT
TTGGAAATCTTCCTTTCCAGGGGATGTGGCTCTAAATCAGCCGGACATGTGCGTCTACCGAAGAGGGAGG
AAGAAGAGAGTGCCTTACACCAAACTGCAGCTTAAAGAACTGGAGAACGAGTATGCCATTAACAAATTCA
TTAACAAGGACAAGCGGCGGCGTATCTCGGCTGCTACGAACCTATCTGAGAGACAAGTGACCATTTGGTT
TCAGAACCGAAGAGTGAAGGACAAGAAAATTGTCTCCAAGCTCAAAGATACTGTCTCCTAGTAATGAACT
AGTCCGTAACTTGAAAGTATTTCGATTTCTTGGCTTTATATATCTTGTGGAAAGGACGATTTCCTCCTCG
GTCGCATATATGT
