>Addgene plasmid #143120 | TFORF1467 | depositor partial sequence | sequence record 281499 | Barcode
TTTCCTCCTCGGTCGCATATATGT
